Addgene plasmid #249278: pCEFL GNAS EE P116L
Purpose: Expression of Galphas P116L mutant (GNASP116L) EE-tagged (internal)
Depositing lab: Ramiro Iglesias-Bartolome. Depositing organization: National Cancer Institute (NCI). Publication: Dissection of Galphas and Hedgehog Signaling Crosstalk Reveals Therapeutic Opportunities to Target Hedgehog-Dependent Tumors. Krantz S, Bell BA, Lund K, Salinas Parra N, Ng Y, De Oliveira Rosa N, Mukhopadhyay S, St Croix B, Sarin KY, Weigert R, Raimondi F, Iglesias-Bartolome R. Cancer Res. 2025 Dec 29. doi: 10.1158/0008-5472.CAN-25-1109. PubMed 41460725.
Backbone
  Vector backbone: pCEFL
  Backbone manufacturer: Addgene #38121
  Vector type: Mammalian Expression
  Selectable markers: Neomycin (select with G418)
Growth in bacteria
  Bacterial resistance: Ampicillin, 100 μg/mL
  Growth temperature: 37°C
  Growth strain: DH5alpha
  Copy number: High Copy
Gene/Insert
  Gene/Insert name: GNAS (alt name: Human G-protein alpha s long subunit, codon optimized, P116L mutation, Internal EE-tag)
  Species: H. sapiens (human)
  Mutation: GNAS-P116L Internal EE-tag
  Entrez Gene: GNAS (a.k.a. AHO, AIMAH1, C20orf45, GNAS1, GPSA, GSA, GSP, NESP, PITA3, POH, SCG6, SgVI)
  Promoter: EF-1
  Tag / fusion protein: Internal EE tag
  Cloning method: Restriction Enzyme; 5′ cloning site NheI (not destroyed); 3′ cloning site Not1 (not destroyed)
  Sequencing primers: 5′ TTCTTCCATTTCAGGTGTCG; 3′ SP6
Terms and licenses: Academic/Nonprofit Terms; Industry Terms: Not Available to Industry
Depositor comments: Please visit https://www.biorxiv.org/content/10.1101/2025.02.21.639530v1 for bioRxiv preprint
How to cite: pCEFL GNAS EE P116L was a gift from Ramiro Iglesias-Bartolome (Addgene plasmid # 249278 ; http://n2t.net/addgene:249278 ; RRID:Addgene_249278)
