[The description below was written by a language model from this plasmid's Addgene catalogue record and pLannotate feature annotations shown in this document.]
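Description:
pCEFL GNAS EE P116L is a mammalian expression plasmid of about 7.2 kb built on the pCEFL backbone. It drives production of a mutant form of the human stimulatory G protein alpha subunit (Gαs, long isoform). In E. coli it is maintained at high copy through a ColE1/pUC-type origin and selected with ampicillin via the β-lactamase gene. An f1 phage origin and remnants of lac regulatory sequence are also annotated in the backbone. For selection in mammalian cells, a separate cassette places the neomycin phosphotransferase gene under the SV40 enhancer/early promoter with an SV40 polyadenylation signal, which allows stable transfectants to be selected with G418.

The payload is a codon-optimized human GNAS coding sequence cloned between NheI and NotI sites, both of which are retained. It carries the P116L substitution and an EE epitope tag inserted internally rather than at either terminus, so the protein can be detected or immunoprecipitated while both termini remain unmodified. Transcription is driven by the human EF-1α core promoter together with EF-1α intron A sequence, an arrangement that typically gives strong constitutive expression in many mammalian cell types. The transcript is terminated by the bovine growth hormone polyadenylation signal. An SP6 promoter downstream of the insert faces back toward it and serves as the 3′ sequencing primer site.

Gαs couples G protein-coupled receptors to adenylyl cyclase and cAMP production. The plasmid is meant for expressing the P116L variant in mammalian cells, and the associated publication concerns crosstalk between Gαs and Hedgehog signaling in Hedgehog-dependent tumors. The record does not state the functional consequence of the P116L mutation.
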