Features (pLannotate 1.2.2; 21 found; start..end, strand, type, name):
    919..1507    +  rep_origin     ori: high-copy-number ColE1/pMB1/pBR322/pUC origin of replication
   1690..1782    +  CDS            lacI (fragment): lac repressor; lacI; The lac repressor binds to the lac operator to inhibit transcription in E. coli. This inhibition can be relieved by adding lactose or isopropyl-β-D-thiogalactopyranoside (IPTG).
   1795..1816    +  protein_bind   CAP binding site: CAP binding activates transcription in the presence of cAMP. E. coli catabolite activator protein
   1831..1861    +  promoter       lac promoter: promoter for the E. coli lac operon
   1869..1885    +  protein_bind   lac operator: The lac repressor binds to the lac operator to inhibit transcription in E. coli. This inhibition can be relieved by adding lactose or isopropyl-β-D-thiogalactopyranoside (IPTG). lac repressor encoded by lacI
   1958..2079    -  polyA_signal   SV40 poly(A) signal: SV40 polyadenylation signal
   2074..2232    -  CDS            ble (fragment): BLE_KLEPN - Experimental evidence at protein level: Swiss-Prot protein existence level 1. Binding protein with a strong affinity to the bleomycin family of antibiotics. Binds to CL990; an antimitotic-antibiotic compound. From Klebsiella pneumoniae.
   2256..3047    -  CDS            neo: KKA2_KLEPN - Also known as kan, nptII. Experimental evidence at protein level: Swiss-Prot protein existence level 1. Resistance to kanamycin, neomycin, paromomycin, ribostamycin, butirosin and gentamicin B. From Klebsiella pneumoniae.
   3114..3443    -  promoter       SV40 promoter: SV40 enhancer and early promoter
   3457..3885    -  rep_origin     f1 ori (sequence partly withheld): f1 bacteriophage origin of replication; arrow indicates direction of (+) strand synthesis
   3906..3927    -  promoter       SV40 promoter (fragment): SV40 enhancer and early promoter
   3931..4155    -  polyA_signal   bGH poly(A) signal: bovine growth hormone polyadenylation signal
   4181..4199    +  promoter       SP6 promoter: promoter for bacteriophage SP6 RNA polymerase
   4254..5435    -  CDS            GNAS: GNAS2_HUMAN - Also known as GNAS1, GSP. Experimental evidence at protein level: Swiss-Prot protein existence level 1. Guanine nucleotide-binding proteins (G proteins) function as transducers in numerous signaling pathways controlled by G protein- coupled receptors (GPCRs) (PubMed:17110384). Signaling involves the activation of adenylyl cyclases, resulting in increased levels of the signaling molecule cAMP (PubMed:26206488, PubMed:8702665). GNAS functions downstream of several GPCRs, including beta-adrenergic receptors (PubMed:21488135). Stimulates the Ras signaling pathway via RAPGEF2 (PubMed:
   5523..5726    -  intron         EF-1α intron A: truncated intron upstream of the start codon of human EF-1α
   6356..6465    -  intron         EF-1α intron A (fragment): intron upstream of the start codon of human EF-1α
   6466..6677    -  promoter       EF-1α core promoter: core promoter for human elongation factor EF-1α
   6703..6769    -  CDS            small t antigen (fragment): SV40 (simian virus 40) small t antigen
   6910..6962    +  misc_feature   bom (fragment): basis of mobility region from pBR322
   7025..7129    +  promoter       AmpR promoter: bla
   7130..748     +  CDS            AmpR (across the origin): β-lactamase; bla; confers resistance to ampicillin, carbenicillin, and related antibiotics
>Addgene plasmid #249278 | pCEFL GNAS EE P116L | addgene full sequence | sequence record 497393 | Addgene NGS Result
GGGTGCACGAGTGGGTTACATCGAACTGGATCTCAACAGCGGTAAGATCCTTGAGAGTTTTCGCCCCGAA
GAACGTTTTCCAATGATGAGCACTTTTAAAGTTCTGCTATGTGGCGCGGTATTATCCCGTATTGACGCCG
GGCAAGAGCAACTCGGTCGCCGCATACACTATTCTCAGAATGACTTGGTTGAGTACTCACCAGTCACAGA
AAAGCATCTTACGGATGGCATGACAGTAAGAGAATTATGCAGTGCTGCCATAACCATGAGTGATAACACT
GCGGCCAACTTACTTCTGACAACGATCGGAGGACCGAAGGAGCTAACCGCTTTTTTGCACAACATGGGGG
ATCATGTAACTCGCCTTGATCGTTGGGAACCGGAGCTGAATGAAGCCATACCAAACGACGAGCGTGACAC
CACGATGCCTGTAGCAATGGCAACAACGTTGCGCAAACTATTAACTGGCGAACTACTTACTCTAGCTTCC
CGGCAACAATTAATAGACTGGATGGAGGCGGATAAAGTTGCAGGACCACTTCTGCGCTCGGCCCTTCCGG
CTGGCTGGTTTATTGCTGATAAATCTGGAGCCGGTGAGCGTGGGTCTCGCGGTATCATTGCAGCACTGGG
GCCAGATGGTAAGCCCTCCCGTATCGTAGTTATCTACACGACGGGGAGTCAGGCAACTATGGATGAACGA
AATAGACAGATCGCTGAGATAGGTGCCTCACTGATTAAGCATTGGTAACTGTCAGACCAAGTTTACTCAT
ATATACTTTAGATTGATTTAAAACTTCATTTTTAATTTAAAAGGATCTAGGTGAAGATCCTTTTTGATAA
TCTCATGACCAAAATCCCTTAACGTGAGTTTTCGTTCCACTGAGCGTCAGACCCCGTAGAAAAGATCAAA
GGATCTTCTTGAGATCCTTTTTTTCTGCGCGTAATCTGCTGCTTGCAAACAAAAAAACCACCGCTACCAG
CGGTGGTTTGTTTGCCGGATCAAGAGCTACCAACTCTTTTTCCGAAGGTAACTGGCTTCAGCAGAGCGCA
GATACCAAATACTGTTCTTCTAGTGTAGCCGTAGTTAGGCCACCACTTCAAGAACTCTGTAGCACCGCCT
ACATACCTCGCTCTGCTAATCCTGTTACCAGTGGCTGCTGCCAGTGGCGATAAGTCGTGTCTTACCGGGT
TGGACTCAAGACGATAGTTACCGGATAAGGCGCAGCGGTCGGGCTGAACGGGGGGTTCGTGCACACAGCC
CAGCTTGGAGCGAACGACCTACACCGAACTGAGATACCTACAGCGTGAGCTATGAGAAAGCGCCACGCTT
CCCGAAGGGAGAAAGGCGGACAGGTATCCGGTAAGCGGCAGGGTCGGAACAGGAGAGCGCACGAGGGAGC
TTCCAGGGGGAAACGCCTGGTATCTTTATAGTCCTGTCGGGTTTCGCCACCTCTGACTTGAGCGTCGATT
TTTGTGATGCTCGTCAGGGGGGCGGAGCCTATGGAAAAACGCCAGCAACGCGGCCTTTTTACGGTTCCTG
GCCTTTTGCTGGCCTTTTGCTCACATGTTCTTTCCTGCGTTATCCCCTGATTCTGTGGATAACCGTATTA
CCGCCTTTGAGTGAGCTGATACCGCTCGCCGCAGCCGAACGACCGAGCGCAGCGAGTCAGTGAGCGAGGA
AGCGGAAGAGCGCCCAATACGCAAACCGCCTCTCCCCGCGCGTTGGCCGATTCATTAATGCAGCTGGCAC
GACAGGTTTCCCGACTGGAAAGCGGGCAGTGAGCGCAACGCAATTAATGTGAGTTAGCTCACTCATTAGG
CACCCCAGGCTTTACACTTTATGCTTCCGGCTCGTATGTTGTGTGGAATTGTGAGCGGATAACAATTTCA
CACAGGAAACAGCTATGACCATGATTACGCCAAGCTCTAGCTAGAGGTCGACGGTATACAGACATGATAA
GATACATTGATGAGTTTGGACAAACCACAACTAGAATGCAGTGAAAAAAATGCTTTATTTGTGAAATTTG
TGATGCTATTGCTTTATTTGTAACCATTATAAGCTGCAATAAACAAGTTGGGGTGGGCGAAGAACTCCAG
CATGAGATCCCCGCGCTGGAGGATCATCCAGCCGGCGTCCCGGAAAACGATTCCGAAGCCCAACCTTTCA
TAGAAGGCGGCGGTGGAATCGAAATCTCGTGATGGCAGGTTGGGCGTCGCTTGGTCGGTCATTTCGAACC
CCAGAGTCCCGCTCAGAAGAACTCGTCAAGAAGGCGATAGAAGGCGATGCGCTGCGAATCGGGAGCGGCG
ATACCGTAAAGCACGAGGAAGCGGTCAGCCCATTCGCCGCCAAGCTCTTCAGCAATATCACGGGTAGCCA
ACGCTATGTCCTGATAGCGGTCCGCCACACCCAGCCGGCCACAGTCGATGAATCCAGAAAAGCGGCCATT
TTCCACCATGATATTCGGCAAGCAGGCATCGCCATGGGTCACGACGAGATCCTCGCCGTCGGGCATGCGC
GCCTTGAGCCTGGCGAACAGTTCGGCTGGCGCGAGCCCCTGATGCTCTTCGTCCAGATCATCCTGATCGA
CAAGACCGGCTTCCATCCGAGTACGTGCTCGCTCGATGCGATGTTTCGCTTGGTGGTCGAATGGGCAGGT
AGCCGGATCAAGCGTATGCAGCCGCCGCATTGCATCAGCCATGATGGATACTTTCTCGGCAGGAGCAAGG
TGAGATGACAGGAGATCCTGCCCCGGCACTTCGCCCAATAGCAGCCAGTCCCTTCCCGCTTCAGTGACAA
CGTCGAGCACAGCTGCGCAAGGAACGCCCGTCGTGGCCAGCCACGATAGCCGCGCTGCCTCGTCCTGCAG
TTCATTCAGGGCACCGGACAGGTCGGTCTTGACAAAAAGAACCGGGCGCCCCTGCGCTGACAGCCGGAAC
ACGGCGGCATCAGAGCAGCCGATTGTCTGTTGTGCCCAGTCATAGCCGAATAGCCTCTCCACCCAAGCGG
CCGGAGAACCTGCGTGCAATCCATCTTGTTCAATCATGCGAAACGATCCTCATCCTGTCTCTTGATCAGA
TCCGAAAATGGATATACAAGCTCCCGGGAGCTTTTTGCAAAAGCCTAGGCCTCCAAAAAAGCCTCCTCAC
TACTTCTGGAATAGCTCAGAGGCAGAGGCGGCCTCGGCCTCTGCATAAATAAAAAAAATTAGTCAGCCAT
GGGGCGGAGAATGGGCGGAACTGGGCGGAGTTAGGGGCGGGATGGGCGGAGTTAGGGGCGGGACTATGGT
TGCTGACTAATTGAGATGCATGCTTTGCATACTTCTGCCTGCTGGGGAGCCTGGGGACTTTCCACACCTG
GTTGCTGACTAATTGAGATGCATGCTTTGCATACTTCTGCCTGCTGGGGAGCCTGGGGACTTTCCACACC
CTAACTGACACACATTCCACAGAATTAATTCGCGTTAAATTTTTGTTAAATCAGCTCATTTTTTAACCAA
TAGGCCGAAATCGGCAAAATCCCTTATAAATCAAAAGAATAGACCGAGATAGGGT
[37 nt withheld, positions 3556-3592]
AAAGAACGTGGACTCCAACGTCAAAGG
[49 nt withheld, positions 3620-3668]
T
[91 nt withheld, positions 3670-3760]
G
[124 nt withheld, positions 3762-3885]
GGGGATACCCCCTAGAGCCCCAGCTGGTTCTTTCCGCCTCAGAAGCCATAGAGCCCACCGCATCCCCAGC
ATGCCTGCTATTGTCTTCCCAATCCTCCCCCTTGCTGTCCTGCCCCACCCCACCCCCCAGAATAGAATGA
CACCTACTCAGACAATGCGATGCAATTTCCTCATTTTATTAGGAAAGGACAGTGGGAGTGGCACCTTCCA
GGGTCAAGGAAGGCACGGGGGAGGGGCAAACAACAGATGGCTGGCAACTAGAAGGCACAGTCGAGGCTGA
TCAGCGAGCTCTAGCATTTAGGTGACACTATAGAATAGGGCCCTCTAGAGGCCCTGGAGGCCGATATCTC
GAGTGCGGCCGCCTATTAGAGCAGCTCGTACTGACGAAGGTGCATGCGCTGAATGATGTCACGGCAGTCG
TTGAACACACGGCGGATGTTCTCAGTGTCCACAGCGCAGGTGAAATGAGGGTAGCAGTAGTGACGCCCAT
CTCCACTGGCAGTGCTGATCCTCAGAAACTCATCTCGAATGAAGTACTTGGCCCGGGTCACGCGTGGGTC
CTCTCCGGGCTCGGGAGTAGCATCCTCAGGAGTAGTGTAGCGAGCAAATTCTGGAAAGTAGTCCTCAATC
TTCGATTTCCCAGCAAGGACTTTCTCAGCGAGCAGATCTTGCTTGTTGAGGAACAGGATCACAGAGATGG
TGCGCAGCCATCTGTTGTTCCAGATGCTCTTGAAGAGGTTCAGAGCCTCCTGCAGGCGGTTGGTCTGGTT
GTCCTCCCGGATGACCATGTTGTAGCTGCTGCTGGCCACCACGAAGATGATGGCAGTCACATCGTTGAAG
CACTGGATCCACTTGCGGCGTTCATCGCGCTGGCCACCCACGTCAAACATGTGGAAGTTGACTTTGTCCA
CCTGGAACTTGGTCTCAAAGATTCCAGAAGTCAGGACACGGCAGCGAAGCAGGTCCTGCTCGGTCGGCAT
ATATTCAGCCTGCTTGATCACGTCGATCTTGTCCAGGAAGTACTGGGCACAGTCAATCAGCTGGTACTCG
TTGGAGCGTTCGTAGCAGGCACGCACTCCTTCATCCTCCCACAGAGCCTTGGCATGCTCATAGAATTCGG
GAGGGAAGTCAAAGTCAGGCACGTTCATCACACTCAGGATGTAGTCCACTCTGAACTGGTTCTCGGGGTT
GGCCAGCTCCACGAGGGGCACCAGGTTGCTCATGGCGGCCACAATGGTTTCAATCGCCTCTTTCAGGTTG
TTTTTGATGTCCTGCACTTTGGTTGCCTTCTCACCATCGCTGTTGCTCCTTGCAGCCTGCGGGTCCTCTT
CGCCGCCCTCTCCATTAAACCCATTAACATGCAGGATCCTCATCTGCTTCACAATGGTGCTTTTACCAGA
TTCTCCAGCGCCCAAAAGGAGCAGGCGGTGCGTGGCCCGGTAGACCTGCTTGTCCTTCTGCAGCTGCTTC
TCGATCTTTTTGTTGGCCTCACGCTGCGCCTTCTCCTCGTTGCGCTGGTCCTCGGTCTTACTGTTCCCGA
GGCAGCCCATGGTGGCGGCGCTAGCGGATCCAGATCTGGTACCAAGCTTGATGGCCACAATGGCCGTTAA
CTGAGCTTCGCCAATTCCTCACGACACCTGAAATGGAAGAAAAAAACTTTGAACCACTGTCTGAGGCTTG
AGAATGAACCAAGATCCAAACTCAAAAAGGGCAAATTCCAAGGAGAATTACATCAAGTGCCAAGCTGGCC
TAACTTCAGTCTCCACCCACTCAGTGTGGGGAAACTCCATCGCATAAAACCCCTCCCCCCAACCTAAAGA
CGACGTACTCCAAAAGCTCGAGAACTAATCGAGGTGCCTGGACGGCGCCCGGTACTCCGTGGAGTCACAT
GAAGCGACGGCTGAGGACGGAAAGGCCCTTTTCCTTTGTGTGGGTGACTCACCCGCCCGCTCTCCCGAGC
GCCGCGTCCTCCATTTTGAGCTCCCTGCAGCAGGGCCGGGAAGCGGCCATCTTTCCGCTCACGCAACTGG
TGCCGACCGGGCCAGCCTTGCCGCCCAGGGCGGGGCGATACACGGCGGCGCGAGGCCAGGCACCAGAGCA
GGCCGGCCAGCTTGAGACTACCCCCGTCCGATTCTCGGTGGCCGCGCTCGCAGGCCCCGCCTCGCCGAAC
ATGTGCGCTGGGACGCACGGGCCCCGTCGCCGCCCGCGGCCCCAAAAACCGAAATACCAGTGTGCAGATC
GATCTTGGCCCGCATTTACAAGACTATCTTGCCAGAAAAAAAGCGTCGCAGCAGGTCATCAAAAATTTTA
AATGGCTAGAGACTTATCGAAAGCAGCGAGACAGGCGCGAAGGTGCCACCAGATTCGCACGCGGCGGCCC
CAGCGCCCAGGCCAGGCCTCAACTCAAGCACGAGGCGAAGGGGCTCCTTAAGCGCAAGGCCTCGAACTCT
CCCACCCACTTCCAACCCGAAGCTCGGGATCAAGAATCACGTACTGCAGCCAGGTGGAAGTAATTCAAGG
CACGCAAGGGCCATAACCCGTAAAGAGGCCAGGCCCGCGGGAACCACACACGGCACTTACCTGTGTTCTG
GCGGCAAACCCGTTGCGAAAAAGAACGTTCACGGCGACTACTGCACTTATATACGGTTCTCCCCCACCCT
CGGGAAAAAGGCGGAGCCAGTACACGACATCACTTTCCCAGTTTACCCCGCGCCACCTTCTCTAGGCACC
GGTTCAATTGCCGACCCCTCCCCCCAACTTCTCGGGGACTGTGGGCGATGTGCGCTCTGCCCACTGACGG
GCACCGGAGCCAATTCCCACTCCTTTCAAGACCTAGAAGGTCCATTAGCTGCAAAGATTCCTCTCTGTTT
AAAACTTTATCCATCTTTGCAAAGCTCGAAGCAGCGCAAAACGCCTAACCCTAAGCAGATTCTTCATGCA
ATTGTCGGTCAAGCCTTGCCTTGTTGTAGCTTAAATTTTGCTCGCGCACTACTCAGCGACCTCCAACACA
CAAGCAGGGAGCAGATACTGGCTTAACTATGCGGCATCAGAGCAGATTGTACTGAGAGTGCACCATAGGG
GATCGGGAGATCGATCTCCCGATCCGTCGACGTCAGGTGGCACTTTTCGGGGAAATGTGCGCGGAACCCC
TATTTGTTTATTTTTCTAAATACATTCAAATATGTATCCGCTCATGAGACAATAACCCTGATAAATGCTT
CAATAATATTGAAAAAGGAAGAGTATGAGTATTCAACATTTCCGTGTCGCCCTTATTCCCTTTTTTGCGG
CATTTTGCCTTCCTGTTTTTGCTCACCCAGAAACGCTGGTGAAAGTAAAAGATGCTGAAGATCAGTT
